>Addgene plasmid #82620 | pLR5-CAG-NLS-tdiRFP670-2A-LBR | depositor full sequence | sequence record 157217 | pLR5-CAG-NLS-tdiRFP670-2A-LBR sequence 11441 bps
CTAAATTGTAAGCGTTAATATTTTGTTAAAATTCGCGTTAAATTTTTGTTAAATCAGCTCATTTTTTAAC
CAATAGGCCGAAATCGGCAAAATCCCTTATAAATCAAAAGAATAGACCGAGATAGGGT
[37 nt withheld, positions 129-165]
AAAGAACGTGGACTCCAACGTCAAAGG
[49 nt withheld, positions 193-241]
T
[91 nt withheld, positions 243-333]
G
[124 nt withheld, positions 335-458]
CCCATTCGCCATTCAGGCTGCGCAACTGTTGGGAAGGGCGATCGGTGCGGGCCTCTTCGCTATTACGCCA
GCTGGCGAAAGGGGGATGTGCTGCAAGGCGATTAAGTTGGGTAACGCCAGGGTTTTCCCAGTCACGACGT
TGTAAAACGACGGCCAGTGAGCGCGCGTAATACGACTCACTATAGGGCGAATTGGGGCGCGCCATTCTAG
ATTAACCCTAGAAAGATAGTCTGCGTAAAATTGACGCATGCATTCTTGAAATATTGCTCTCTCTTTCTAA
ATAGCGCGAATCCGTCGCTGTGCATTTAGGACATCTCAGTCGCCGCTTGGAGCTCCCGTGAGGCGTGCTT
GTCAATGCGGTAAGTGTCACTGATTTTGAACTATAACGACCGCGTGAGTCAAAATGACGCATGATTATCT
TTTACGTGACTTTTAAGATTTAACTCATACGATAATTATATTGTTATTTCATGTTCTACTTACGTGATAA
CTTATTATATATATATTTTCTTGTTATAGATATCAACTAGAATGCTAGCTGCTTCGCGATGTACGGGCCA
GATATACGCGTTGACATTGATTATTGACTAGTTATTAATAGTAATCAATTACGGGGTCATTAGTTCATAG
CCCATATATGGAGTTCCGCGTTACATAACTTACGGTAAATGGCCCGCCTGGCTGACCGCCCAACGACCCC
CGCCCATTGACGTCAATAATGACGTATGTTCCCATAGTAACGCCAATAGGGACTTTCCATTGACGTCAAT
GGGTGGAGTATTTACGGTAAACTGCCCACTTGGCAGTACATCAAGTGTATCATATGCCAAGTACGCCCCC
TATTGACGTCAATGACGGTAAATGGCCCGCCTGGCATTATGCCCAGTACATGACCTTATGGGACTTTCCT
ACTTGGCAGTACATCTACGTATTAGTCATCGCTATTACCATGGGTCGAGGTGAGCCCCACGTTCTGCTTC
ACTCTCCCCATCTCCCCCCCCTCCCCACCCCCAATTTTGTATTTATTTATTTTTTAATTATTTTGTGCAG
CGATGGGGGCGGGGGGGGGGGGGGCGCGCGCCAGGCGGGGCGGGGCGGGGCGAGGGGCGGGGCGGGGCGA
GGCGGAGAGGTGCGGCGGCAGCCAATCAGAGCGGCGCGCTCCGAAAGTTTCCTTTTATGGCGAGGCGGCG
GCGGCGGCGGCCCTATAAAAAGCGAAGCGCGCGGCGGGCGGGAGTCGCTGCGTTGCCTTCGCCCCGTGCC
CCGCTCCGCGCCGCCTCGCGCCGCCCGCCCCGGCTCTGACTGACCGCGTTACTCCCACAGGTGAGCGGGC
GGGACGGCCCTTCTCCTCCGGGCTGTAATTAGCGCTTGGTTTAATGACGGCTCGTTTCTTTTCTGTGGCT
GCGTGAAAGCCTTAAAGGGCTCCGGGAGGGCCCTTTGTGCGGGGGGGAGCGGCTCGGGGGGTGCGTGCGT
GTGTGTGTGCGTGGGGAGCGCCGCGTGCGGCCCGCGCTGCCCGGCGGCTGTGAGCGCTGCGGGCGCGGCG
CGGGGCTTTGTGCGCTCCGCGTGTGCGCGAGGGGAGCGCGGCCGGGGGCGGTGCCCCGCGGTGCGGGGGG
GCTGCGAGGGGAACAAAGGCTGCGTGCGGGGTGTGTGCGTGGGGGGGTGAGCAGGGGGTGTGGGCGCGGC
GGTCGGGCTGTAACCCCCCCCTGCACCCCCCTCCCCGAGTTGCTGAGCACGGCCCGGCTTCGGGTGCGGG
GCTCCGTGCGGGGCGTGGCGCGGGGCTCGCCGTGCCGGGCGGGGGGTGGCGGCAGGTGGGGGTGCCGGGC
GGGGCGGGGCCGCCTCGGGCCGGGGAGGGCTCGGGGGAGGGGCGCGGCGGCCCCGGAGCGCCGGCGGCTG
TCGAGGCGCGGCGAGCCGCAGCCATTGCCTTTTATGGTAATCGTGCGAGAGGGCGCAGGGACTTCCTTTG
TCCCAAATCTGGCGGAGCCGAAATCTGGGAGGCGCCGCCGCACCCCCTCTAGCGGGCGCGGGCGAAGCGG
TGCGGCGCCGGCAGGAAGGAAATGGGCGGGGAGGGCCTTCGTGCGTCGCCGCGCCGCCGTCCCCTTCTCC
ATCTCCAGCCTCGGGGCTGCCGCAGGGGGACGGCTGCCTTCGGGGGGGACGGGGCAGGGCGGGGTTCGGC
TTCTGGCGTGTGACCGGCGGCTCTAGAGCCTCTGCTAACCATGTTCATGCCTTCTTCTTTTTCCTACAGC
TCCTGGGCAACGTGCTGGTTGTTGTGCTGTCTCATCATTTTGGCAAAGAGCTCTCTGGCTAACTAGAGAA
CCCACTGCTTACTGGCTTATCGAAATTAATACGACTCACTATAGGGAGACCCAAGCTTGGTATCGACCTC
GGATCGTCGCTAGCGATATCGGCGCGCCAGCATTTAAATCTGTACAGACCGGTCGCCACCATGGGCCCAA
AAAAGAAAAGAAAAGTTGAATTCATGGCCAGAAAAGTGGACCTGACCAGTTGTGACCGAGAGCCGATACA
CATTCCTGGCTCTATCCAGCCATGTGGGTGTTTGCTGGCCTGCGATGCCCAGGCAGTCAGGATTACTCGA
ATTACCGAAAATGCGGGTGCCTTCTTTGGCCGTGAAACGCCCCGTGTCGGCGAACTCTTAGCCGATTATT
TCGGAGAAACCGAGGCTCACGCACTTAGGAACGCACTGGCGCAATCAAGCGATCCCAAACGCCCTGCTCT
CATCTTTGGGTGGAGAGATGGACTGACAGGCCGTACTTTCGACATAAGCCTTCACCGGCATGACGGAACC
AGTATAATTGAGTTTGAACCGGCCGCCGCTGAGCAAGCAGACAACCCCCTTCGCCTGACCAGACAAATTA
TCGCCCGCACTAAGGAGCTGAAATCGCTGGAAGAAATGGCCGCTCGTGTTCCCAGGTATCTTCAGGCAAT
GCTGGGTTATCATAGGGTAATGCTCTACAGATTCGCCGACGATGGCTCTGGTATGGTAATAGGGGAGGCC
AAGCGATCCGACCTGGAGTCTTTTCTGGGGCAGCATTTCCCCGCATCTCTAGTACCCCAGCAGGCAAGGC
TTTTGTACCTCAAGAATGCCATCCGCGTGGTATCGGACTCCCGCGGTATTAGTAGCAGGATCGTTCCAGA
ACACGACGCCTCTGGAGCTGCGCTGGATCTGTCTTTCGCTCACCTCCGATCTATCAGCCCTTGTCATTTA
GAGTTTCTGCGAAATATGGGGGTCAGCGCAAGTATGTCCCTGAGCATAATAATCGATGGAACACTATGGG
GCCTAATAATTTGCCATCATTACGAACCTAGAGCAGTACCAATGGCACAGCGAGTGGCCGCCGAAATGTT
CGCCGATTTTTTGTCTCTTCATTTTACTGCCGCTCACCATCAGCGCGGCCACGGGACTGGCTCGACAGGT
TCTGGCAGTAGTGGGACTGCTTCATCAGAAGATAATAACATGGCCATGGCCAGAAAAGTGGACCTGACCA
GTTGTGACCGAGAGCCGATACACATTCCTGGCTCTATCCAGCCATGTGGGTGTTTGCTGGCCTGCGATGC
CCAGGCAGTCAGGATTACTCGAATTACCGAAAATGCGGGTGCCTTCTTTGGCCGTGAAACGCCCCGTGTC
GGCGAACTCTTAGCCGATTATTTCGGAGAAACCGAGGCTCACGCACTTAGGAACGCACTGGCGCAATCAA
GCGATCCCAAACGCCCTGCTCTCATCTTTGGGTGGAGAGATGGACTGACAGGCCGTACTTTCGACATAAG
CCTTCACCGGCATGACGGAACCAGTATAATTGAGTTTGAACCGGCCGCCGCTGAGCAAGCAGACAACCCC
CTTCGCCTGACCAGACAAATTATCGCCCGCACTAAGGAGCTGAAATCGCTGGAAGAAATGGCCGCTCGTG
TTCCCAGGTATCTTCAGGCAATGCTGGGTTATCATAGGGTAATGCTCTACAGATTCGCCGACGATGGCTC
TGGTATGGTAATAGGGGAGGCCAAGCGATCCGACCTGGAGTCTTTTCTGGGGCAGCATTTCCCCGCATCT
CTAGTACCCCAGCAGGCAAGGCTTTTGTACCTCAAGAATGCCATCCGCGTGGTATCGGACTCCCGCGGTA
TTAGTAGCAGGATCGTTCCAGAACACGACGCCTCTGGAGCTGCGCTGGATCTGTCTTTCGCTCACCTCCG
ATCTATCAGCCCTTGTCATTTAGAGTTTCTGCGAAATATGGGGGTCAGCGCAAGTATGTCCCTGAGCATA
ATAATCGATGGAACACTATGGGGCCTAATAATTTGCCATCATTACGAACCTAGAGCAGTACCAATGGCAC
AGCGAGTGGCCGCCGAAATGTTCGCCGATTTTTTGTCTCTTCATTTTACTGCCGCTCACCATCAGCGCGG
ATCCGCGTTTAAACTCGAGGGAAGAGGTAGCCTGCTAACTTGCGGGGACGTAGAGGAAAATCCTGGTCCC
ATGCCAAGTAGGAAGTTTGTTGAGGGTGAAGTGGTCAGAGGCCGATGGCCTGGGAGCTCCCTTTATTATG
AAGTAGAGATTCTGAGCCACGACAACAAATCCCAGCTCTACACTGTAAAATACAAAGATGGCACCGAACT
GGAACTGAAGGAGAGTGATATCAAGCCTTTAAAATCCTTTAAGCAAAGAAAAAGTGGCTCGATTTCCAGC
TCTCCCTCTCGACGCCGTGGCAGCCGCAGCCGCAGCCGCTCAAGATCACGTTCCCGATCCCCGGGCAGAG
CACCGAAAGGCTCCAGAAGATCCGTCTCTGCTTCCCATGAGGGTGACGTGAAGGAGAAGAAGGAGAAGGA
GATGAGGAGGGAAATTCTGCAAGTTAAGCTGACTCCGCTTGTGTTGAAGCCGTTCGGAAACAGCGTCAGC
GTGTACAACGGGGAGCCCGAACACATGGAGAAGAACGCTACGCCGTATAAAGACAAGCAGGAAAGAATCA
TTTTGTCAACAGAAGACAGATATATAGTTACACAGTACAGCCTTCGTCCCAGGAGAGAAGAGGTCAAAGC
CAAAGAAATAGAGTCTGAGGAACAAAACCTTGTCACCAAAGGACCCGCACCTTTGGGAACCTTTCAAGTG
ACCACTCCACAGAGGAAGGACTTGGAGTTTGGAGGAGTACCTGGTGCGGTCCTCATCATGCTGGGCCTGC
CCGCCTGCGTCCTCTTGCTGCTGCTGCAGTGCAGGCAGAAGGACCCGGGGCTGCTCCACTTCCCTCCACC
TCTGCCGGCTCTCCACGAGCTGTGGGAACCCAGGGTGTGCGGCGTTTACCTCCTCTGGTTTTTCGTTCAA
GCTCTCTTCCACCTTCTACCAGTTGGGAAGGTTGCAGAAGGAACACCTCTTGTTGATGGAAGAAGACTCC
AGTATAGACTGAATGGATTGTATGCCTTCATTCTGACATCTGCAGCCCTGGGAGCAGCTGTCTTCTGGGG
TGTTGAGCTGTGCTACCTGTACACTCACTTCCTGCAGTTGGCACTGGCAGCCACCGGGTTCTCCGTGCTC
CTGAGTGCTTACCTCTATGTTCGCTCTCTGCGAGCCCCGAGGGAGGAGCTGTCGCCAGCCAGTTCCGGAA
ATGCTGTCTACGACTTCTTCATTGGCCGAGAGTTAAACCCGCGACTTGGTGCTTTCGATCTCAAGTTCTT
TTGTGAGTTGCGCCCTGGATTGATTGGATGGGTGGTTATTAACTTAGTGATGCTTCTGATGGAAATGAAA
ATTCAGGAGCGAGCTGCTCCGTCCTTGGCAATGATCTTGGTTAACAGTTTCCAGCTCTTATATGTGGTGG
ACGCCCTCTGGAATGAGGAAGCACTGCTGACCTCCATGGACATCATGCACGACGGCTTTGGCTTCATGCT
GGCCTTTGGGGATTTAGTGTGGGTTCCATTTACCTACAGCCTCCAGGCCTTTTACCTGGTCAGCCATCCC
CATGACTTGTCCTGGCCATTGGCTTCTGTCATCATTGCTCTGAAATTGTGTGGATATGTAATCTTCCGTT
GTGCAAACTCTCAGAAAAATGCATTCCGGAAGAATCCCACTGATCCAAAGCTTGCACATTTGAAGACCAT
TCATACTTCCACGGGGAAAAGTCTGCTTGTTTCCGGATGGTGGGGCTTTGTTCGCCATCCCAATTACTTG
GGTGACCTCATCATGGCTCTGGCGTGGTCCCTCCCATGTGGTTTCAACCACCTCCTGCCATACTTCTACA
TTATCTACTTCACCGCCTTGCTTATCCATCGAGAGGCCCGGGATGAACACCAGTGCAGGAGGAAGTACGG
CCTGGCCTGGGAGAAGTACTGCCAGCGAGTGCCCTACCGCATATTCCCCTACATTTACTGAGCGGCCGCA
TAGATAACTGATCCAGTGTGCTGGAATTAATTCGCTGTCTGCGAGGGCCAGCTGTTGGGGTGAGTACTCC
CTCTCAAAAGCGGGCATGACTTCTGCGCTAAGATTGTCAGTTTCCAAAAACGAGGAGGATTTGATATTCA
CCTGGCCCGCGGTGATGCCTTTGAGGGTGGCCGCGTCCATCTGGTCAGAAAAGACAATCTTTTTGTTGTC
AAGCTTGAGGTGTGGCAGGCTTGAGATCTGGCCATACACTTGAGTGACAATGACATCCACTTTGCCTTTC
TCTCCACAGGTGTCCACTCCCAGGTCCAACTGCAGGTCGAGCATGCATCTAGGGCGGCCAATTCCGCCCC
TCTCCCCCCCCCCCTTTTCCCTCCCCCCCCCCTAACGTTACTGGCCGAAGCCGCTTGGAATAAGGCCGGT
GTGCGTTTGTCTATATGTTATTTTCCACCATATTGCCGTCTTTTGGCAATGTGAGGGCCCGGAAACCTGG
CCCTGTCTTCTTGACGAGCATTCCTAGGGGTCTTTCCCCTCTCGCCAAAGGAATGCAAGGTCTGTTGAAT
GTCGTGAAGGAAGCAGTTCCTCTGGAAGCTTCTTGAAGACAAACAACGTCTGTAGCGACCCTTTGCAGGC
AGCGGAACCCCCCACCTGGCGACAGGTGCCTCTGCGGCCAAAAGCCACGTGTATAAGATACACCTGCAAA
GGCGGCACAACCCCAGTGCCACGTTGTGAGTTGGATAGTTGTGGAAAGAGTCAAATGGCTCTCCTCAAGC
GTATTCAACAAGGGGCTGAAGGATGCCCAGAAGGTACCCCATTGTATGGGATCTGATCTGGGGCCTCGGT
GCACATGCTTTACATGTGTTTAGTCGAGGTTAAAAAAACGTCTAGGCCCCCCGAACCACGGGGACGTGGT
TTTCCTTTGAAAAACACGATGATAAGCTTGCCACAACCCGGGATAATTCCTGCAGCCAATATGGGATCGG
CCATTGAACAAGATGGATTGCACGCAGGTTCTCCGGCCGCTTGGGTGGAGAGGCTATTCGGCTATGACTG
GGCACAACAGACAATCGGCTGCTCTGATGCCGCCGTGTTCCGGCTGTCAGCGCAGGGGCGCCCGGTTCTT
TTTGTCAAGACCGACCTGTCCGGTGCCCTGAATGAACTGCAGGACGAGGCAGCGCGGCTATCGTGGCTGG
CCACGACGGGCGTTCCTTGCGCAGCTGTGCTCGACGTTGTCACTGAAGCGGGAAGGGACTGGCTGCTATT
GGGCGAAGTGCCGGGGCAGGATCTCCTGTCATCTCACCTTGCTCCTGCCGAGAAAGTATCCATCATGGCT
GATGCAATGCGGCGGCTGCATACGCTTGATCCGGCTACCTGCCCATTCGACCACCAAGCGAAACATCGCA
TCGAGCGAGCACGTACTCGGATGGAAGCCGGTCTTGTCGATCAGGATGATCTGGACGAAGAGCATCAGGG
GCTCGCGCCAGCCGAACTGTTCGCCAGGCTCAAGGCGCGCATGCCCGACGGCGATGATCTCGTCGTGACC
CATGGCGATGCCTGCTTGCCGAATATCATGGTGGAAAATGGCCGCTTTTCTGGATTCATCGACTGTGGCC
GGCTGGGTGTGGCGGACCGCTATCAGGACATAGCGTTGGCTACCCGTGATATTGCTGAAGAGCTTGGCGG
CGAATGGGCTGACCGCTTCCTCGTGCTTTACGGTATCGCCGCTCCCGATTCGCAGCGCATCGCCTTCTAT
CGCCTTCTTGACGAGTTCTTCTGAGGGGATCAATTCTCTAGATAACTGATCATAATCAGCCATACCACAT
TTGTAGAGGTTTTACTTGCTTTAAAAAACCTCCCACACCTCCCCCTGAACCTGAAACATAAAATGAATGC
AATTGTTGTTGTTAACTTGTTTATTGCAGCTTATAATGGTTACAAATAAAGCAATAGCATCACAAATTTC
ACAAATAAAGCATTTTTTTCACTGCATTCTAGTTGTGGTTTGTCCAAACTCATCAATGTATCTTAACGCG
TCGAGTGCATTCTAGTTGTGGTTTGTCCAAACTCATCAATGTATCTTATCATGTCTGTATACCGTCGACC
TCTAGCTAGAGCTTGGCGTAATCTCGACATACTAGTTAAAAGTTTTGTTACTTTATAGAAGAAATTTTGA
GTTTTTGTTTTTTTTTAATAAATAAATAAACATAAATAAATTGTTTGTTGAATTTATTATTAGTATGTAA
GTGTAAATATAATAAAACTTAATATCTATTCAAATTAATAAATAAACCTCGATATACAGACCGATAAAAC
ACATGCGTCAATTTTACGCATGATTATCTTTAACGTACGTCACAATATGATTATCTTTCTAGGGTTAATC
TAGTATACGCGTATGCGGCCGCTTAATTAATCCAGCTTTTGTTCCCTTTAGTGAGGGTTAATTGCGCGCT
TGGCGTAATCATGGTCATAGCTGTTTCCTGTGTGAAATTGTTATCCGCTCACAATTCCACACAACATACG
AGCCGGAAGCATAAAGTGTAAAGCCTGGGGTGCCTAATGAGTGAGCTAACTCACATTAATTGCGTTGCGC
TCACTGCCCGCTTTCCAGTCGGGAAACCTGTCGTGCCAGCTGCATTAATGAATCGGCCAACGCGCGGGGA
GAGGCGGTTTGCGTATTGGGCGCTCTTCCGCTTCCTCGCTCACTGACTCGCTGCGCTCGGTCGTTCGGCT
GCGGCGAGCGGTATCAGCTCACTCAAAGGCGGTAATACGGTTATCCACAGAATCAGGGGATAACGCAGGA
AAGAACATGTGAGCAAAAGGCCAGCAAAAGGCCAGGAACCGTAAAAAGGCCGCGTTGCTGGCGTTTTTCC
ATAGGCTCCGCCCCCCTGACGAGCATCACAAAAATCGACGCTCAAGTCAGAGGTGGCGAAACCCGACAGG
ACTATAAAGATACCAGGCGTTTCCCCCTGGAAGCTCCCTCGTGCGCTCTCCTGTTCCGACCCTGCCGCTT
ACCGGATACCTGTCCGCCTTTCTCCCTTCGGGAAGCGTGGCGCTTTCTCATAGCTCACGCTGTAGGTATC
TCAGTTCGGTGTAGGTCGTTCGCTCCAAGCTGGGCTGTGTGCACGAACCCCCCGTTCAGCCCGACCGCTG
CGCCTTATCCGGTAACTATCGTCTTGAGTCCAACCCGGTAAGACACGACTTATCGCCACTGGCAGCAGCC
ACTGGTAACAGGATTAGCAGAGCGAGGTATGTAGGCGGTGCTACAGAGTTCTTGAAGTGGTGGCCTAACT
ACGGCTACACTAGAAGGACAGTATTTGGTATCTGCGCTCTGCTGAAGCCAGTTACCTTCGGAAAAAGAGT
TGGTAGCTCTTGATCCGGCAAACAAACCACCGCTGGTAGCGGTGGTTTTTTTGTTTGCAAGCAGCAGATT
ACGCGCAGAAAAAAAGGATCTCAAGAAGATCCTTTGATCTTTTCTACGGGGTCTGACGCTCAGTGGAACG
AAAACTCACGTTAAGGGATTTTGGTCATGAGATTATCAAAAAGGATCTTCACCTAGATCCTTTTAAATTA
AAAATGAAGTTTTAAATCAATCTAAAGTATATATGAGTAAACTTGGTCTGACAGTTACCAATGCTTAATC
AGTGAGGCACCTATCTCAGCGATCTGTCTATTTCGTTCATCCATAGTTGCCTGACTCCCCGTCGTGTAGA
TAACTACGATACGGGAGGGCTTACCATCTGGCCCCAGTGCTGCAATGATACCGCGAGACCCACGCTCACC
GGCTCCAGATTTATCAGCAATAAACCAGCCAGCCGGAAGGGCCGAGCGCAGAAGTGGTCCTGCAACTTTA
TCCGCCTCCATCCAGTCTATTAATTGTTGCCGGGAAGCTAGAGTAAGTAGTTCGCCAGTTAATAGTTTGC
GCAACGTTGTTGCCATTGCTACAGGCATCGTGGTGTCACGCTCGTCGTTTGGTATGGCTTCATTCAGCTC
CGGTTCCCAACGATCAAGGCGAGTTACATGATCCCCCATGTTGTGCAAAAAAGCGGTTAGCTCCTTCGGT
CCTCCGATCGTTGTCAGAAGTAAGTTGGCCGCAGTGTTATCACTCATGGTTATGGCAGCACTGCATAATT
CTCTTACTGTCATGCCATCCGTAAGATGCTTTTCTGTGACTGGTGAGTACTCAACCAAGTCATTCTGAGA
ATAGTGTATGCGGCGACCGAGTTGCTCTTGCCCGGCGTCAATACGGGATAATACCGCGCCACATAGCAGA
ACTTTAAAAGTGCTCATCATTGGAAAACGTTCTTCGGGGCGAAAACTCTCAAGGATCTTACCGCTGTTGA
GATCCAGTTCGATGTAACCCACTCGTGCACCCAACTGATCTTCAGCATCTTTTACTTTCACCAGCGTTTC
TGGGTGAGCAAAAACAGGAAGGCAAAATGCCGCAAAAAAGGGAATAAGGGCGACACGGAAATGTTGAATA
CTCATACTCTTCCTTTTTCAATATTATTGAAGCATTTATCAGGGTTATTGTCTCATGAGCGGATACATAT
TTGAATGTATTTAGAAAAATAAACAAATAGGGGTTCCGCGCACATTTCCCCGAAAAGTGCCAC
Features (pLannotate 1.2.2; 26 found; start..end, strand, type, name):
     30..458     -  rep_origin     f1 ori (sequence partly withheld): f1 bacteriophage origin of replication; arrow indicates direction of (+) strand synthesis
    463..618     -  CDS            lacZα (fragment): LacZα fragment of β-galactosidase; lacZ fragment
    626..644     +  promoter       T7 promoter: promoter for bacteriophage T7 RNA polymerase
   1031..1410    +  enhancer       CMV enhancer: human cytomegalovirus immediate early enhancer
   1413..1688    +  promoter       chicken β-actin promoter: No description available
   1689..2697    +  intron         chimeric intron: chimera between introns from chicken β-actin and rabbit β-globin
   2746..2779    +  LTR            5' LTR (truncated) (fragment): truncated 5' long terminal repeat (LTR) from HIV-1
   2795..2813    +  promoter       T7 promoter: promoter for bacteriophage T7 RNA polymerase
   2932..3864    +  CDS            iRFP670: iRFP670 is a basic (constitutively fluorescent) near ir fluorescent protein published in 2013, derived from Rhodopseudomonas palustris CGA009. It has low acid sensitivity. It requires the cofactor biliverdin for fluorescence.
   3865..3942    +  CDS            TDsmURFP (fragment): TDsmURFP is a basic (constitutively fluorescent) near ir fluorescent protein published in 2016, derived from Trichodesmium erythraeum IMS101. It requires the cofactor biliverdin for fluorescence.
   3934..4866    +  CDS            iRFP670: iRFP670 is a basic (constitutively fluorescent) near ir fluorescent protein published in 2013, derived from Rhodopseudomonas palustris CGA009. It has low acid sensitivity. It requires the cofactor biliverdin for fluorescence.
   4939..6816    +  CDS            Lbr: LBR_MOUSE - Experimental evidence at protein level: Swiss-Prot protein existence level 1. Catalyzes the reduction of the C14-unsaturated bond of lanosterol, as part of the metabolic pathway leading to cholesterol biosynthesis (PubMed:18785926). Plays a critical role in myeloid cell cholesterol biosynthesis which is essential to both myeloid cell growth and functional maturation (PubMed:22140257). Mediates the activation of NADPH oxidases, perhaps by maintaining critical levels of cholesterol required for membrane lipid raft formation during neutrophil differentiation (PubMed:22140257). Anchors
   6888..7117    +  intron         chimeric intron: chimera between introns from adenovirus and immunoglobulin heavy chain genes
   7301..7763    +  misc_feature   IRES: internal ribosome entry site (IRES) of the encephalomyocarditis virus (EMCV)
   7799..8602    +  CDS            NeoR/KanR: aminoglycoside phosphotransferase from Tn5; aph(3')-II (or nptII); confers resistance to neomycin, kanamycin, and G418 (Geneticin®)
   8625..8709    +  CDS            large T antigen (fragment): large T antigen from SV40 (simian virus 40)
   8732..8853    +  polyA_signal   SV40 poly(A) signal: SV40 polyadenylation signal
   8864..8915    +  polyA_signal   SV40 poly(A) signal (fragment): SV40 polyadenylation signal
   9253..9271    -  promoter       T3 promoter: promoter for bacteriophage T3 RNA polymerase
   9314..9336    -  protein_bind   lac operator (fragment): The lac repressor binds to the lac operator to inhibit transcription in E. coli. This inhibition can be relieved by adding lactose or isopropyl-β-D-thiogalactopyranoside (IPTG). lac repressor encoded by lacI
   9340..9370    -  promoter       lac promoter: promoter for the E. coli lac operon
   9385..9406    -  protein_bind   CAP binding site: CAP binding activates transcription in the presence of cAMP. E. coli catabolite activator protein
   9419..9511    -  CDS            lacI (fragment): lac repressor; lacI; The lac repressor binds to the lac operator to inhibit transcription in E. coli. This inhibition can be relieved by adding lactose or isopropyl-β-D-thiogalactopyranoside (IPTG).
   9694..10282   -  rep_origin     ori: high-copy-number ColE1/pMB1/pBR322/pUC origin of replication
  10453..11313   -  CDS            AmpR: β-lactamase; bla; confers resistance to ampicillin, carbenicillin, and related antibiotics
  11314..11418   -  promoter       AmpR promoter: bla
