>Addgene plasmid #82620 | pLR5-CAG-NLS-tdiRFP670-2A-LBR | addgene full sequence | sequence record 169825 | Addgene NGS Result
ATTGTCTCATGAGCGGATACATATTTGAATGTATTTAGAAAAATAAACAAATAGGGGTTCCGCGCACATT
TCCCGAAAAGTGCCACCTAAATTGTAAGCGTTAATATTTTGTTAAAATTCGCGTTAAATTTTTGTTAAAT
CAGCTCATTTTTTAACCAATAGGCCGAAATCGGCAAAATCCCTTATAAATCAAAAGAATAGACCGAGATA
GGGT
[37 nt withheld, positions 215-251]
AAAGAACGTGGACTCCAACGTCAAAGG
[49 nt withheld, positions 279-327]
T
[91 nt withheld, positions 329-419]
G
[124 nt withheld, positions 421-544]
CCCATTCGCCATTCAGGCTGCGCAACTGTTGGGAAGGGCGATCGGTGCGGGCCTCTTCGCTATTACGCCA
GCTGGCGAAAGGGGGATGTGCTGCAAGGCGATTAAGTTGGGTAACGCCAGGGTTTTCCCAGTCACGACGT
TGTAAAACGACGGCCAGTGAGCGCGCGTAATACGACTCACTATAGGGCGAATTGGGGCGCGCCATTCTAG
ATTAACCCTAGAAAGATAGTCTGCGTAAAATTGACGCATGCATTCTTGAAATATTGCTCTCTCTTTCTAA
ATAGCGCGAATCCGTCGCTGTGCATTTAGGACATCTCAGTCGCCGCTTGGAGCTCCCGTGAGGCGTGCTT
GTCAATGCGGTAAGTGTCACTGATTTTGAACTATAACGACCGCGTGAGTCAAAATGACGCATGATTATCT
TTTACGTGACTTTTAAGATTTAACTCATACGATAATTATATTGTTATTTCATGTTCTACTTACGTGATAA
CTTATTATATATATATTTTCTTGTTATAGATATCAACTAGAATGCTAGCTGCTTCGCGATGTACGGGCCA
GATATACGCGTTGACATTGATTATTGACTAGTTATTAATAGTAATCAATTACGGGGTCATTAGTTCATAG
CCCATATATGGAGTTCCGCGTTACATAACTTACGGTAAATGGCCCGCCTGGCTGACCGCCCAACGACCCC
CGCCCATTGACGTCAATAATGACGTATGTTCCCATAGTAACGCCAATAGGGACTTTCCATTGACGTCAAT
GGGTGGAGTATTTACGGTAAACTGCCCACTTGGCAGTACATCAAGTGTATCATATGCCAAGTACGCCCCC
TATTGACGTCAATGACGGTAAATGGCCCGCCTGGCATTATGCCCAGTACATGACCTTATGGGACTTTCCT
ACTTGGCAGTACATCTACGTATTAGTCATCGCTATTACCATGGTCGAGGTGAGCCCCACGTTCTGCTTCA
CTCTCCCCATCTCCCCCCCCTCCCCACCCCCAATTTTGTATTTATTTATTTTTTAATTATTTTGTGCAGC
GATGGGGGCGGGGGGGGGGGGGGNCGCGCGCCAGGCGGGGCGGGGCGGGGCGAGGGGCGGGGCGGGGCGA
GGCGGAGAGGTGCGGCGGCAGCCAATCAGAGCGGCGCGCTCCGAAAGTTTCCTTTTATGGCGAGGCGGCG
GCGGCGGCGGCCCTATAAAAAGCGAAGCGCGCGGCGGGCGGGAGTCGCTGCGCGCTGCCTTCGCCCCGTG
CCCCGCTCCGCCGCCGCCTCGCGCCGCCCGCCCCGGCTCTGACTGACCGCGTTACTCCCACAGGTGAGCG
GGCGGGACGGCCCTTCTCCTCCGGGCTGTAATTAGCGCTTGGTTTAATGACGGCTTGTTTCTTTTCTGTG
GCTGCGTGAAAGCCTTGAGGGGCTCCGGGAGGGCCCTTTGTGCGGGGGGAGCGGCTCGGGGGGTGCGTGC
GTGTGTGTGTGCGTGGGGAGCGCCGCGTGCGGCTCCGCGCTGCCCGGCGGCTGTGAGCGCTGCGGGCGCG
GCGCGGGGCTTTGTGCGCTCCGCAGTGTGCGCGAGGGGAGCGCGGCCGGGGGCGGTGCCCCGCGGTGCGG
GGGGGGCTGCGAGGGGAACAAAGGCTGCGTGCGGGGTGTGTGCGTGGGGGGGTGAGCAGGGGGTGTGGGC
GCGTCGGTCGGGCTGCAACCCCCCCTGCACCCCCCTCCCCGAGTTGCTGAGCACGGCCCGGCTTCGGGTG
CGGGGCTCCGTACGGGGCGTGGCGCGGGGCTCGCCGTGCCGGGCGGGGGGTGGCGGCAGGTGGGGGTGCC
GGGCGGGGCGGGGCCGCCTCGGGCCGGGGAGGGCTCGGGGGAGGGGCGCGGCGGCCCCCGGAGCGCCGGC
GGCTGTCGAGGCGCGGCGAGCCGCAGCCATTGCCTTTTATGGTAATCGTGCGAGAGGGCGCAGGGACTTC
CTTTGTCCCAAATCTGTGCGGAGCCGAAATCTGGGAGGCGCCGCCGCACCCCCTCTAGCGGGCGCGGGGC
GAAGCGGTGCGGCGCCGGCAGGAAGGAAATGGGCGGGGAGGGCCTTCGTGCGTCGCCGCGCCGCCGTCCC
CTTCTCCCTCTCCAGCCTCGGGGCTGTCCGCGGGGGGACGGCTGCCTTCGGGGGGGACGGGGCAGGGCGG
GGTTCGGCTTCTGGCGTGTGACCGGCGGCTCTAGAGCCTCTGCTAACCATGTTCATGCCTTCTTCTTTTT
CCTACAGCTCCTGGGCAACGTGCTGGTTATTGTGCTGTCTCATCATTTTGGCAAAGAGCTCTCTGGCTAA
CTAGAGAACCCACTGCTTACTGGCTTATCGAAATTAATACGACTCACTATAGGGAGACCCAAGCTTGGTA
TCGACCTCGGATCGTCGCTAGCGATATCGGCGCGCCAGCATTTAAATCTGTACAGACCGGTCGCCACCAT
GGGCCCAAAAAAGAAAAGAAAAGTTGAATTCATGGCCAGAAAAGTGGACCTGACCAGTTGTGACCGAGAG
CCGATACACATTCCTGGCTCTATCCAGCCATGTGGGTGTTTGCTGGCCTGCGATGCCCAGGCAGTCAGGA
TTACTCGAATTACCGAAAATGCGGGTGCCTTCTTTGGCCGTGAAACGCCCCGTGTCGGCGAACTCTTAGC
CGATTATTTCGGAGAAACCGAGGCTCACGCACTTAGGAACGCACTGGCGCAATCAAGCGATCCCAAACGC
CCTGCTCTCATCTTTGGGTGGAGAGATGGACTGACAGGCCGTACTTTCGACATAAGCCTTCACCGGCATG
ACGGAACCAGTATAATTGAGTTTGAACCGGCCGCCGCTGAGCAAGCAGACAACCCCCTTCGCCTGACCAG
ACAAATTATCGCCCGCACTAAGGAGCTGAAATCGCTGGAAGAAATGGCCGCTCGTGTTCCCAGGTATCTT
CAGGCAATGCTGGGTTATCATAGGGTAATGCTCTACAGATTCGCCGACGATGGCTCTGGTATGGTAATAG
GGGAGGCCAAGCGATCCGACCTGGAGTCTTTTCTGGGGCAGCATTTCCCCGCATCTCTAGTACCCCAGCA
GGCAAGGCTTTTGTACCTCAAGAATGCCATCCGCGTGGTATCGGACTCCCGCGGTATTAGTAGCAGGATC
GTTCCAGAACACGACGCCTCTGGAGCTGCGCTGGATCTGTCTTTCGCTCACCTCCGATCTATCAGCCCTT
GTCATTTAGAGTTTCTGCGAAATATGGGGGTCAGCGCAAGTATGTCCCTGAGCATAATAATCGATGGAAC
ACTATGGGGCCTAATAATTTGCCATCATTACGAACCTAGAGCAGTACCAATGGCACAGCGAGTGGCCGCC
GAAATGTTCGCCGATTTTTTGTCTCTTCATTTTACTGCCGCTCACCATCAGCGCGGCCACGGGACTGGCT
CGACAGGTTCTGGCAGTAGTGGGACTGCTTCATCAGAAGATAATAACATGGCCATGGCCAGAAAAGTGGA
CCTGACCAGTTGTGACCGAGAGCCGATACACATTCCTGGCTCTATCCAGCCATGTGGGTGTTTGCTGGCC
TGCGATGCCCAGGCAGTCAGGATTACTCGAATTACCGAAAATGCGGGTGCCTTCTTTGGCCGTGAAACGC
CCCGTGTCGGCGAACTCTTAGCCGATTATTTCGGAGAAACCGAGGCTCACGCACTTAGGAACGCACTGGC
GCAATCAAGCGATCCCAAACGCCCTGCTCTCATCTTTGGGTGGAGAGATGGACTGACAGGCCGTACTTTC
GACATAAGCCTTCACCGGCATGACGGAACCAGTATAATTGAGTTTGAACCGGCCGCCGCTGAGCAAGCAG
ACAACCCCCTTCGCCTGACCAGACAAATTATCGCCCGCACTAAGGAGCTGAAATCGCTGGAAGAAATGGC
CGCTCGTGTTCCCAGGTATCTTCAGGCAATGCTGGGTTATCATAGGGTAATGCTCTACAGATTCGCCGAC
GATGGCTCTGGTATGGTAATAGGGGAGGCCAAGCGATCCGACCTGGAGTCTTTTCTGGGGCAGCATTTCC
CCGCATCTCTAGTACCCCAGCAGGCAAGGCTTTTGTACCTCAAGAATGCCATCCGCGTGGTATCGGACTC
CCGCGGTATTAGTAGCAGGATCGTTCCAGAACACGACGCCTCTGGAGCTGCGCTGGATCTGTCTTTCGCT
CACCTCCGATCTATCAGCCCTTGTCATTTAGAGTTTCTGCGAAATATGGGGGTCAGCGCAAGTATGTCCC
TGAGCATAATAATCGATGGAACACTATGGGGCCTAATAATTTGCCATCATTACGAACCTAGAGCAGTACC
AATGGCACAGCGAGTGGCCGCCGAAATGTTCGCCGATTTTTTGTCTCTTCATTTTACTGCCGCTCACCAT
CAGCGCGGATCCGCGTTTAAACTCGAGGGAAGAGGTAGCCTGCTAACTTGCGGGGACGTAGAGGAAAATC
CTGGTCCCATGCCAAGTAGGAAGTTTGTTGAGGGTGAAGTGGTCAGAGGCCGATGGCCTGGGAGCTCCCT
TTATTATGAAGTAGAGATTCTGAGCCACGACAACAAATCCCAGCTCTACACTGTAAAATACAAAGATGGC
ACCGAACTGGAACTGAAGGAGAGTGATATCAAGCCTTTAAAATCCTTTAAGCAAAGAAAAAGTGGCTCGA
TTTCCAGCTCTCCCTCTCGACGCCGTGGCAGCCGCAGCCGCAGCCGCTCAAGATCACGTTCCCGATCCCC
GGGCAGAGCACCGAAAGGCTCCAGAAGATCCGTCTCTGCTTCCCATGAGGGTGACGTGAAGGAGAAGAAG
GAGAAGGAGATGAGGAGGGAAATTCTGCAAGTTAAGCTGACTCCGCTTGTGTTGAAGCCGTTCGGAAACA
GCGTCAGCGTGTACAACGGGGAGCCCGAACACATGGAGAAGAACGCTACGCCGTATAAAGACAAGCAGGA
AAGAATCATTTTGTCAACAGAAGACAGATATATAGTTACACAGTACAGCCTTCGTCCCAGGAGAGAAGAG
GTCAAAGCCAAAGAAATAGAGTCTGAGGAACAAAACCTTGTCACCAAAGGACCCGCACCTTTGGGAACCT
TTCAAGTGACCACTCCACAGAGGAAGGACTTGGAGTTTGGAGGAGTACCTGGTGCGGTCCTCATCATGCT
GGGCCTGCCCGCCTGCGTCCTCTTGCTGCTGCTGCAGTGCAGGCAGAAGGACCCGGGGCTGCTCCACTTC
CCTCCACCTCTGCCGGCTCTCCACGAGCTGTGGGAACCCAGGGTGTGCGGCGTTTACCTCCTCTGGTTTT
TCGTTCAAGCTCTCTTCCACCTTCTACCAGTTGGGAAGGTTGCAGAAGGAACACCTCTTGTTGATGGAAG
AAGACTCCAGTATAGACTGAATGGATTGTATGCCTTCATTCTGACATCTGCAGCCCTGGGAGCAGCTGTC
TTCTGGGGTGTTGAGCTGTGCTACCTGTACACTCACTTCCTGCAGTTGGCACTGGCAGCCACCGGGTTCT
CCGTGCTCCTGAGTGCTTACCTCTATGTTCGCTCTCTGCGAGCCCCGAGGGAGGAGCTGTCGCCAGCCAG
TTCCGGAAATGCTGTCTACGACTTCTTCATTGGCCGAGAGTTAAACCCGCGACTTGGTGCTTTCGATCTC
AAGTTCTTTTGTGAGTTGCGCCCTGGATTGATTGGATGGGTGGTTATTAACTTAGTGATGCTTCTGATGG
AAATGAAAATTCAGGAGCGAGCTGCTCCGTCCTTGGCAATGATCTTGGTTAACAGTTTCCAGCTCTTATA
TGTGGTGGACGCCCTCTGGAATGAGGAAGCACTGCTGACCTCCATGGACATCATGCACGACGGCTTTGGC
TTCATGCTGGCCTTTGGGGATTTAGTGTGGGTTCCATTTACCTACAGCCTCCAGGCCTTTTACCTGGTCA
GCCATCCCCATGACTTGTCCTGGCCATTGGCTTCTGTCATCATTGCTCTGAAATTGTGTGGATATGTAAT
CTTCCGTTGTGCAAACTCTCAGAAAAATGCATTCCGGAAGAATCCCACTGATCCAAAGCTTGCACATTTG
AAGACCATTCATACTTCCACGGGGAAAAGTCTGCTTGTTTCCGGATGGTGGGGCTTTGTTCGCCATCCCA
ATTACTTGGGTGACCTCATCATGGCTCTGGCGTGGTCCCTCCCATGTGGTTTCAACCACCTCCTGCCATA
CTTCTACATTATCTACTTCACCGCCTTGCTTATCCATCGAGAGGCCCGGGATGAACACCAGTGCAGGAGG
AAGTACGGCCTGGCCTGGGAGAAGTACTGCCAGCGAGTGCCCTACCGCATATTCCCCTACATTTACTGAG
CGGCCGCATAGATAACTGATCCAGTGTGCTGGAATTAATTCGCTGTCTGCGAGGGCCAGCTGTTGGGGTG
AGTACTCCCTCTCAAAAGCGGGCATGACTTCTGCGCTAAGATTGTCAGTTTCCAAAAACGAGGAGGATTT
GATATTCACCTGGCCCGCGGTGATGCCTTTGAGGGTGGCCGCGTCCATCTGGTCAGAAAAGACAATCTTT
TTGTTGTCAAGCTTGAGGTGTGGCAGGCTTGAGATCTGGCCATACACTTGAGTGACAATGACATCCACTT
TGCCTTTCTCTCCACAGGTGTCCACTCCCAGGTCCAACTGCAGGTCGAGCATGCATCTAGGGCGGCCAAT
TCCGCCCCTCTCCCCCCCCCCCCTCTCCCTCCCCCCCCCCTAACGTTACTGGCCGAAGCCGCTTGGAATA
AGGCCGGTGTGCGTTTGTCTATATGTTATTTTCCACCATATTGCCGTCTTTTGGCAATGTGAGGGCCCGG
AAACCTGGCCCTGTCTTCTTGACGAGCATTCCTAGGGGTCTTTCCCCTCTCGCCAAAGGAATGCAAGGTC
TGTTGAATGTCGTGAAGGAAGCAGTTCCTCTGGAAGCTTCTTGAAGACAAACAACGTCTGTAGCGACCCT
TTGCAGGCAGCGGAACCCCCCACCTGGCGACAGGTGCCTCTGCGGCCAAAAGCCACGTGTATAAGATACA
CCTGCAAAGGCGGCACAACCCCAGTGCCACGTTGTGAGTTGGATAGTTGTGGAAAGAGTCAAATGGCTCT
CCTCAAGCGTATTCAACAAGGGGCTGAAGGATGCCCAGAAGGTACCCCATTGTATGGGATCTGATCTGGG
GCCTCGGTGCACATGCTTTACATGTGTTTAGTCGAGGTTAAAAAAACGTCTAGGCCCCCCGAACCACGGG
GACGTGGTTTTCCTTTGAAAAACACGATGATAAGCTTGCCACAACCCGGGATAATTCCTGCAGCCAATAT
GGGATCGGCCATTGAACAAGATGGATTGCACGCAGGTTCTCCGGCCGCTTGGGTGGAGAGGCTATTCGGC
TATGACTGGGCACAACAGACAATCGGCTGCTCTGATGCCGCCGTGTTCCGGCTGTCAGCGCAGGGGCGCC
CGGTTCTTTTTGTCAAGACCGACCTGTCCGGTGCCCTGAATGAACTGCAGGACGAGGCAGCGCGGCTATC
GTGGCTGGCCACGACGGGCGTTCCTTGCGCAGCTGTGCTCGACGTTGTCACTGAAGCGGGAAGGGACTGG
CTGCTATTGGGCGAAGTGCCGGGGCAGGATCTCCTGTCATCTCACCTTGCTCCTGCCGAGAAAGTATCCA
TCATGGCTGATGCAATGCGGCGGCTGCATACGCTTGATCCGGCTACCTGCCCATTCGACCACCAAGCGAA
ACATCGCATCGAGCGAGCACGTACTCGGATGGAAGCCGGTCTTGTCGATCAGGATGATCTGGACGAAGAG
CATCAGGGACTCGCGCCAGCCGAACTGTTCGCCAGGCTCAAGGCGCGCATGCCCGACGGCGATGATCTCG
TCGTGACCCATGGCGATGCCTGCTTGCCGAATATCATGGTGGAAAATGGCCGCTTTTCTGGATTCATCGA
CTGTGGCCGGCTGGGTGTGGCGGACCGCTATCAGGACATAGCGTTGGCTACCCGTGATATTGCTGAAGAG
CTTGGCGGCGAATGGGCTGACCGCTTCCTCGTGCTTTACGGTATCGCCGCTCCCGATTCGCAGCGCATCG
CCTTCTATCGCCTTCTTGACGAGTTCTTCTGAGGGGATCAATTCTCTAGATAACTGATCATAATCAGCCA
TACCACATTTGTAGAGGTTTTACTTGCTTTAAAAAACCTCCCACACCTCCCCCTGAACCTGAAACATAAA
ATGAATGCAATTGTTGTTGTTAACTTGTTTATTGCAGCTTATAATGGTTACAAATAAAGCAATAGCATCA
CAAATTTCACAAATAAAGCATTTTTTTCACTGCATTCTAGTTGTGGTTTGTCCAAACTCATCAATGTATC
TTAACGCGTCGAGTGCATTCTAGTTGTGGTTTGTCCAAACTCATCAATGTATCTTATCATGTCTGTATAC
CGTCGACCTCTAGCTAGAGCTTGGCGTAATCTCGACATACTAGTTAAAAGTTTTGTTACTTTATAGAAGA
AATTTTGAGTTTTTGTTTTTTTTTAATAAATAAATAAACATAAATAAATTGTTTGTTGAATTTATTATTA
GTATGTAAGTGTAAATATAATAAAACTTAATATCTATTCAAATTAATAAATAAACCTCGATATACAGACC
GATAAAACACATGCGTCAATTTTACGCATGATTATCTTTAACGTACGTCACAATATGATTATCTTTCTAG
GGTTAATCTAGTATACGCGTATGCGGCCGCTTAATTAATCCAGCTTTTGTTCCCTTTAGTGAGGGTTAAT
TGCGCGCTTGGCGTAATCATGGTCATAGCTGTTTCCTGTGTGAAATTGTTATCCGCTCACAATTCCACAC
AACATACGAGCCGGAAGCATAAAGTGTAAAGCCTGGGGTGCCTAATGAGTGAGCTAACTCACATTAATTG
CGTTGCGCTCACTGCCCGCTTTCCAGTCGGGAAACCTGTCGTGCCAGCTGCATTAATGAATCGGCCAACG
CGCGGGGAGAGGCGGTTTGCGTATTGGGCGCTCTTCCGCTTCCTCGCTCACTGACTCGCTGCGCTCGGTC
GTTCGGCTGCGGCGAGCGGTATCAGCTCACTCAAAGGCGGTAATACGGTTATCCACAGAATCAGGGGATA
ACGCAGGAAAGAACATGTGAGCAAAAGGCCAGCAAAAGGCCAGGAACCGTAAAAAGGCCGCGTTGCTGGC
GTTTTTCCATAGGCTCCGCCCCCCTGACGAGCATCACAAAAATCGACGCTCAAGTCAGAGGTGGCGAAAC
CCGACAGGACTATAAAGATACCAGGCGTTTCCCCCTGGAAGCTCCCTCGTGCGCTCTCCTGTTCCGACCC
TGCCGCTTACCGGATACCTGTCCGCCTTTCTCCCTTCGGGAAGCGTGGCGCTTTCTCATAGCTCACGCTG
TAGGTATCTCAGTTCGGTGTAGGTCGTTCGCTCCAAGCTGGGCTGTGTGCACGAACCCCCCGTTCAGCCC
GACCGCTGCGCCTTATCCGGTAACTATCGTCTTGAGTCCAACCCGGTAAGACACGACTTATCGCCACTGG
CAGCAGCCACTGGTAACAGGATTAGCAGAGCGAGGTATGTAGGCGGTGCTACAGAGTTCTTGAAGTGGTG
GCCTAACTACGGCTACACTAGAAGAACAGTATTTGGTATCTGCGCTCTGCTGAAGCCAGTTACCTTCGGA
AAAAGAGTTGGTAGCTCTTGATCCGGCAAACAAACCACCGCTGGTAGCGGTGGTTTTTTTGTTTGCAAGC
AGCAGATTACGCGCAGAAAAAAAGGATCTCAAGAAGATCCTTTGATCTTTTCTACGGGGTCTGACGCTCA
GTGGAACGAAAACTCACGTTAAGGGATTTTGGTCATGAGATTATCAAAAAGGATCTTCACCTAGATCCTT
TTAAATTAAAAATGAAGTTTTAAATCAATCTAAAGTATATATGAGTAAACTTGGTCTGACAGTTACCAAT
GCTTAATCAGTGAGGCACCTATCTCAGCGATCTGTCTATTTCGTTCATCCATAGTTGCCTGACTCCCCGT
CGTGTAGATAACTACGATACGGGAGGGCTTACCATCTGGCCCCAGTGCTGCAATGATACCGCGAGACCCA
CGCTCACCGGCTCCAGATTTATCAGCAATAAACCAGCCAGCCGGAAGGGCCGAGCGCAGAAGTGGTCCTG
CAACTTTATCCGCCTCCATCCAGTCTATTAATTGTTGCCGGGAAGCTAGAGTAAGTAGTTCGCCAGTTAA
TAGTTTGCGCAACGTTGTTGCCATTGCTACAGGCATCGTGGTGTCACGCTCGTCGTTTGGTATGGCTTCA
TTCAGCTCCGGTTCCCAACGATCAAGGCGAGTTACATGATCCCCCATGTTGTGCAAAAAAGCGGTTAGCT
CCTTCGGTCCTCCGATCGTTGTCAGAAGTAAGTTGGCCGCAGTGTTATCACTCATGGTTATGGCAGCACT
GCATAATTCTCTTACTGTCATGCCATCCGTAAGATGCTTTTCTGTGACTGGTGAGTACTCAACCAAGTCA
TTCTGAGAATAGTGTATGCGGCGACCGAGTTGCTCTTGCCCGGCGTCAATACGGGATAATACCGCGCCAC
ATAGCAGAACTTTAAAAGTGCTCATCATTGGAAAACGTTCTTCGGGGCGAAAACTCTCAAGGATCTTACC
GCTGTTGAGATCCAGTTCGATGTAACCCACTCGTGCACCCAACTGATCTTCAGCATCTTTTACTTTCACC
AGCGTTTCTGGGTGAGCAAAAACAGGAAGGCAAAATGCCGCAAAAAAGGGAATAAGGGCGACACGGAAAT
GTTGAATACTCATACTCTTCCTTTTTCAATATTATTGAAGCATTTATCAGGGTT
Features (pLannotate 1.2.2; 26 found; start..end, strand, type, name):
    116..544     -  rep_origin     f1 ori (sequence partly withheld): f1 bacteriophage origin of replication; arrow indicates direction of (+) strand synthesis
    549..704     -  CDS            lacZα (fragment): LacZα fragment of β-galactosidase; lacZ fragment
    712..730     +  promoter       T7 promoter: promoter for bacteriophage T7 RNA polymerase
   1117..1496    +  enhancer       CMV enhancer: human cytomegalovirus immediate early enhancer
   1498..1774    +  promoter       chicken β-actin promoter: No description available
   1775..2791    +  intron         chimeric intron: chimera between introns from chicken β-actin and rabbit β-globin
   2840..2873    +  LTR            5' LTR (truncated) (fragment): truncated 5' long terminal repeat (LTR) from HIV-1
   2889..2907    +  promoter       T7 promoter: promoter for bacteriophage T7 RNA polymerase
   3026..3958    +  CDS            iRFP670: iRFP670 is a basic (constitutively fluorescent) near ir fluorescent protein published in 2013, derived from Rhodopseudomonas palustris CGA009. It has low acid sensitivity. It requires the cofactor biliverdin for fluorescence.
   3959..4036    +  CDS            TDsmURFP (fragment): TDsmURFP is a basic (constitutively fluorescent) near ir fluorescent protein published in 2016, derived from Trichodesmium erythraeum IMS101. It requires the cofactor biliverdin for fluorescence.
   4028..4960    +  CDS            iRFP670: iRFP670 is a basic (constitutively fluorescent) near ir fluorescent protein published in 2013, derived from Rhodopseudomonas palustris CGA009. It has low acid sensitivity. It requires the cofactor biliverdin for fluorescence.
   5033..6910    +  CDS            Lbr: LBR_MOUSE - Experimental evidence at protein level: Swiss-Prot protein existence level 1. Catalyzes the reduction of the C14-unsaturated bond of lanosterol, as part of the metabolic pathway leading to cholesterol biosynthesis (PubMed:18785926). Plays a critical role in myeloid cell cholesterol biosynthesis which is essential to both myeloid cell growth and functional maturation (PubMed:22140257). Mediates the activation of NADPH oxidases, perhaps by maintaining critical levels of cholesterol required for membrane lipid raft formation during neutrophil differentiation (PubMed:22140257). Anchors
   6982..7211    +  intron         chimeric intron: chimera between introns from adenovirus and immunoglobulin heavy chain genes
   7395..7857    +  misc_feature   IRES: internal ribosome entry site (IRES) of the encephalomyocarditis virus (EMCV)
   7893..8696    +  CDS            NeoR/KanR: aminoglycoside phosphotransferase from Tn5; aph(3')-II (or nptII); confers resistance to neomycin, kanamycin, and G418 (Geneticin®)
   8719..8803    +  CDS            large T antigen (fragment): large T antigen from SV40 (simian virus 40)
   8826..8947    +  polyA_signal   SV40 poly(A) signal: SV40 polyadenylation signal
   8958..9009    +  polyA_signal   SV40 poly(A) signal (fragment): SV40 polyadenylation signal
   9347..9365    -  promoter       T3 promoter: promoter for bacteriophage T3 RNA polymerase
   9408..9430    -  protein_bind   lac operator (fragment): The lac repressor binds to the lac operator to inhibit transcription in E. coli. This inhibition can be relieved by adding lactose or isopropyl-β-D-thiogalactopyranoside (IPTG). lac repressor encoded by lacI
   9434..9464    -  promoter       lac promoter: promoter for the E. coli lac operon
   9479..9500    -  protein_bind   CAP binding site: CAP binding activates transcription in the presence of cAMP. E. coli catabolite activator protein
   9513..9605    -  CDS            lacI (fragment): lac repressor; lacI; The lac repressor binds to the lac operator to inhibit transcription in E. coli. This inhibition can be relieved by adding lactose or isopropyl-β-D-thiogalactopyranoside (IPTG).
   9788..10376   -  rep_origin     ori: high-copy-number ColE1/pMB1/pBR322/pUC origin of replication
  10547..11407   -  CDS            AmpR: β-lactamase; bla; confers resistance to ampicillin, carbenicillin, and related antibiotics
  11408..64      -  promoter       AmpR promoter (across the origin): bla
