[The description below was written by a language model from this plasmid's Addgene catalogue record and pLannotate feature annotations shown in this document.]
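Description:
pLR5-CAG-NLS-tdiRFP670-2A-LBR is a mammalian expression plasmid of about 11.4 kb built on the pPB-LR5 piggyBac transposon backbone. It is intended for stable genomic integration of its cargo when piggyBac transposase is supplied. In E. coli it is maintained at high copy through a ColE1/pUC-type origin with ampicillin selection (AmpR). It also carries an f1 origin and leftover cloning-vector elements: lacZα and lacI fragments, the lac promoter/operator, and T7 and T3 promoters. The piggyBac terminal repeats are not annotated in either feature table, although unannotated stretches flank the expression cassette where they would be expected.

The payload is driven by the CAG promoter, made up of the CMV enhancer, the chicken β-actin promoter and a chimeric β-actin/β-globin intron. The open reading frame encodes two tandem copies of the near-infrared, biliverdin-dependent fluorescent protein iRFP670. They are joined by a short linker, which the annotation software matched to a TDsmURFP fragment. Mouse lamin B receptor (Lbr) follows. According to the name and catalogue entry, the fluorescent dimer carries a nuclear localisation signal and is separated from LBR by a 2A peptide, so the two should be produced as separate proteins: a nuclear marker and untagged LBR. Neither the NLS nor the 2A is annotated, and the record's alternative name calls the product a fusion. Downstream, a second chimeric intron, an EMCV IRES and NeoR place G418 resistance on the same transcript, which ends in SV40 polyadenylation signals.

The depositor and sequencing-derived records differ by a few bases but show the same feature layout. The associated publication concerns nuclear deformation and genome architecture reorganisation, which is consistent with using the plasmid to overexpress LBR while marking nuclei for imaging.
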