Addgene plasmid #82620: pLR5-CAG-NLS-tdiRFP670-2A-LBR
Purpose: Expresses NLS-tdiRFP-2A-LBR in mammalian cells
Depositing lab: Hiroshi Ochiai. Depositing organization: Hiroshima University. Publication: Role of dynamic nuclear deformation on genomic architecture reorganization. Seirin-Lee S, Osakada F, Takeda J, Tashiro S, Kobayashi R, Yamamoto T, Ochiai H. PLoS Comput Biol. 2019 Sep 11;15(9):e1007289. doi: 10.1371/journal.pcbi.1007289. eCollection 2019 Sep. PubMed 31509522.
Backbone
  Vector backbone: pPB-LR5
  Total vector size (bp): 11441
  Vector type: Mammalian Expression ; piggyBac vector
  Selectable markers: Neomycin (select with G418)
Growth in bacteria
  Bacterial resistance: Ampicillin, 100 μg/mL
  Growth temperature: 37°C
  Growth strain: DH5alpha
  Copy number: High Copy
Gene/Insert
  Gene/Insert name: NLS-tdiRFP670-LBR (alt name: NLS-tandem iRFP670 fused with mouse lamin B receptor (Lbr))
  Species: M. musculus (mouse), Synthetic
  Insert size (bp): 3921
  GenBank ID: XM_006497071 XM_006497071
  Entrez Gene: Lbr (a.k.a. AI505894, C14SR, ic)
Terms and licenses: Academic/Nonprofit Terms; Industry Terms: Not Available to Industry
How to cite: pLR5-CAG-NLS-tdiRFP670-2A-LBR was a gift from Hiroshi Ochiai (Addgene plasmid # 82620 ; http://n2t.net/addgene:82620 ; RRID:Addgene_82620)
